>Addgene plasmid #62411 | MXS_iRFP670 | depositor full sequence | sequence record 102472 | Full Sequence
CATGATATCAAACGCGTAACTCGAGATGGCGCGTAAGGTCGATCTCACCTCCTGCGATCGCGAGCCGATC
CACATCCCCGGCAGCATTCAGCCGTGCGGCTGCCTGCTAGCCTGCGACGCGCAGGCGGTGCGGATCACGC
GCATTACGGAAAATGCCGGCGCGTTCTTTGGACGCGAAACTCCGCGGGTCGGTGAGCTACTCGCCGATTA
CTTCGGCGAGACCGAAGCCCATGCGCTGCGCAACGCACTGGCGCAGTCCTCCGATCCAAAGCGACCGGCG
CTGATCTTCGGTTGGCGCGACGGCCTGACCGGCCGCACCTTCGACATCTCACTGCATCGCCATGACGGTA
CATCGATCATCGAGTTCGAGCCTGCGGCGGCCGAACAGGCCGACAATCCGCTGCGGCTGACGCGGCAGAT
CATCGCGCGCACCAAAGAACTGAAGTCGCTCGAAGAGATGGCCGCACGGGTGCCGCGCTATCTGCAGGCG
ATGCTCGGCTATCACCGCGTGATGTTGTACCGCTTCGCGGACGACGGCTCCGGGATGGTGATCGGCGAGG
CGAAGCGCAGCGACCTGGAGAGCTTTCTCGGTCAGCACTTTCCGGCGTCGCTGGTCCCGCAGCAGGCGCG
GCTACTGTACTTGAAGAACGCGATCCGCGTGGTCTCGGATTCGCGCGGCATCAGCAGCCGGATCGTGCCC
GAGCACGACGCCTCCGGCGCCGCGCTCGATCTGTCGTTCGCGCACCTGCGCAGCATCTCGCCCTGCCATC
TCGAATTTCTGCGGAACATGGGCGTCAGCGCCTCGATGTCGCTGTCGATCATCATTGACGGCACGCTATG
GGGATTGATCATCTGTCATCATTACGAGCCGCGTGCCGTGCCGATGGCGCAGCGCGTCGCGGCCGAAATG
TTCGCCGACTTCTTATCGCTGCACTTCACCGCCGCCCACCACCAACGCGGATCCGTCGACCAATTCGGGG
AAATGTGCGCGGAACCCCTATTTGTTTATTTTTCTAAATACATTCAAATATGTATCCGCTCATGAGACAA
TAACCCTGATAAATGCTTCAATAATATTGAAAAAGGAAGAGTATGAGTATTCAACATTTCCGTGTCGCCC
TTATTCCCTTTTTTGCGGCATTTTGCCTTCCTGTTTTTGCTCACCCAGAAACGCTGGTGAAAGTAAAAGA
TGCTGAAGATCAGTTGGGTGCACGAGTGGGTTACATCGAACTGGATCTCAACAGCGGTAAGATCCTTGAG
AGTTTTCGCCCCGAAGAACGTTTTCCAATGATGAGCACTTTTAAAGTTCTGCTATGTGGCGCGGTATTAT
CCCGTATTGACGCCGGGCAAGAGCAACTCGGTCGCCGCATACACTATTCTCAGAATGACTTGGTTGAGTA
CTCACCAGTCACAGAAAAGCATCTTACGGATGGCATGACAGTAAGAGAATTATGCAGTGCTGCCATAACC
ATGAGTGATAACACTGCGGCCAACTTACTTCTGACAACGATCGGAGGACCGAAGGAGCTAACCGCTTTTT
TGCACAACATGGGGGATCATGTAACTCGCCTTGATCGTTGGGAACCGGAGCTGAATGAAGCCATACCAAA
CGACGAGCGTGACACCACGATGCCTGTAGCAATGGCAACAACGTTGCGCAAACTATTAACTGGCGAACTA
CTTACTCTAGCTTCCCGGCAACAATTAATAGACTGGATGGAGGCGGATAAAGTTGCAGGACCACTTCTGC
GCTCGGCCCTTCCGGCTGGCTGGTTTATTGCTGATAAATCTGGAGCCGGTGAGCGTGGGTCTCGCGGTAT
CATTGCAGCACTGGGGCCAGATGGTAAGCCCTCCCGTATCGTAGTTATCTACACGACGGGGAGTCAGGCA
ACTATGGATGAACGAAATAGACAGATCGCTGAGATAGGTGCCTCACTGATTAAGCATTGGTAACTGTCAG
ACCAAGTTTACTCATATATACTTTAGATTGATTTAAAACTTCATTTTTAATTTAAAAGGATCTAGGTGAA
GATCCTTTTTGATAATCTCATGACCAAAATCCCTTAACGTGAGTTTTCGTTCCACTGAGCGTCAGACCCC
GTAGAAAAGATCAAAGGATCTTCTTGAGATCCTTTTTTTCTGCGCGTAATCTGCTGCTTGCAAACAAAAA
AACCACCGCTACCAGCGGTGGTTTGTTTGCCGGATCAAGAGCTACCAACTCTTTTTCCGAAGGTAACTGG
CTTCAGCAGAGCGCAGATACCAAATACTGTTCTTCTAGTGTAGCCGTAGTTAGGCCACCACTTCAAGAAC
TCTGTAGCACCGCCTACATACCTCGCTCTGCTAATCCTGTTACCAGTGGCTGCTGCCAGTGGCGATAAGT
CGTGTCTTACCGGGTTGGACTCAAGACGATAGTTACCGGATAAGGCGCAGCGGTCGGGCTGAACGGGGGG
TTCGTGCACACAGCCCAGCTTGGAGCGAACGACCTACACCGAACTGAGATACCTACAGCGTGAGCTATGA
GAAAGCGCCACGCTTCCCGAAGGGAGAAAGGCGGACAGGTATCCGGTAAGCGGCAGGGTCGGAACAGGAG
AGCGCACGAGGGAGCTTCCAGGGGGAAACGCCTGGTATCTTTATAGTCCTGTCGGGTTTCGCCACCTCTG
ACTTGAGCGTCGATTTTTGTGATGCTCGTCAGGGGGGCGGAGCCTATGGAAAAACGCCAGCAACGCGGCC
TTTTTACGGTTCCTGGCCTTTTGCTGGCCTTTTGCTCACATGTTCTTTCCTGCGTTATCCCCTGATTCTG
TGGATAACCGTATTACCGCCTTTGAGTGAGCTGATACCGCTCGCCGCAGCCGAACGACCGAGCGCAGCGA
GTCAGTGAGC
Features (pLannotate 1.2.2; 4 found; start..end, strand, type, name):
     26..958     +  CDS            iRFP670: iRFP670 is a basic (constitutively fluorescent) near ir fluorescent protein published in 2013, derived from Rhodopseudomonas palustris CGA009. It has low acid sensitivity. It requires the cofactor biliverdin for fluorescence.
    988..1092    +  promoter       AmpR promoter: bla
   1093..1953    +  CDS            AmpR: β-lactamase; bla; confers resistance to ampicillin, carbenicillin, and related antibiotics
   2124..2712    +  rep_origin     ori: high-copy-number ColE1/pMB1/pBR322/pUC origin of replication
