[The description below was written by a language model from this plasmid's Addgene catalogue record and pLannotate feature annotations shown in this document.]
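Description:
MXS_iRFP670 is a small synthetic-biology building-block plasmid (about 2.9 kb) from the MXS-chaining cloning platform, a system designed for assembling constructs used in imaging and flow cytometry in mammalian systems. It consists of the minimal MXS chaining backbone of roughly 1.9 kb carrying a 957 bp synthetic insert placed between MluI and SalI sites, both of which are retained after cloning. The backbone contains only what is needed for propagation in E. coli: a high-copy ColE1/pUC-type origin of replication and the β-lactamase gene (AmpR) under its native bla promoter, giving ampicillin selection.

The payload is the coding sequence of iRFP670, a constitutively fluorescent near-infrared protein engineered from a Rhodopseudomonas palustris bacteriophytochrome. It has low acid sensitivity and requires biliverdin as a chromophore cofactor to fluoresce. The feature table shows no promoter, polyadenylation signal or other eukaryotic regulatory element flanking the iRFP670 open reading frame, and no mammalian selection marker, so this plasmid is not an expression vector in itself. It appears instead to serve as a module donor: the preserved flanking restriction sites allow the iRFP670 part to be excised or joined with other modules of the same platform, such as promoters, other coding sequences and terminators, to build larger expression cassettes. The record does not describe the details of the chaining scheme beyond the two cloning sites. Its typical use is therefore as a source of a far-red/near-infrared reporter for multicolour reporter or fusion constructs intended for microscopy and flow cytometry.
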