Addgene plasmid #62411: MXS_iRFP670
Purpose: MXS_chaining vector with iRFP670
Depositing lab: Pierre Neveu. Depositing organization: European Molecular Biology Laboratory (EMBL), Heidelberg. Publication: MXS-Chaining: A Highly Efficient Cloning Platform for Imaging and Flow Cytometry Approaches in Mammalian Systems. Sladitschek HL, Neveu PA. PLoS One. 2015 Apr 24;10(4):e0124958. doi: 10.1371/journal.pone.0124958. eCollection 2015. PONE-D-15-01385 PubMed 25909630.
Backbone
  Vector backbone: MXS_chaining vector
  Backbone manufacturer: Neveu lab, Addgene plasmid #62394
  Backbone size w/o insert (bp): 1945
  Vector type: Synthetic Biology
Growth in bacteria
  Bacterial resistance: Ampicillin, 100 μg/mL
  Growth temperature: 37°C
  Growth strain: Mach1
  Copy number: High Copy
Gene/Insert
  Gene/Insert name: iRFP670
  Species: Synthetic
  Insert size (bp): 957
  Cloning method: Restriction Enzyme; 5′ cloning site MluI (not destroyed); 3′ cloning site SalI (not destroyed)
  Sequencing primers: 5′ TTACCGCCTTTGAGTGAG; 3′ TTGTCTCATGAGCGGATAC
Terms and licenses: Academic/Nonprofit Terms; Industry Terms: Not Available to Industry
How to cite: MXS_iRFP670 was a gift from Pierre Neveu (Addgene plasmid # 62411 ; http://n2t.net/addgene:62411 ; RRID:Addgene_62411)
