>Addgene plasmid #62411 | MXS_iRFP670 | addgene partial sequence | sequence record 104664 | pBR322ori-F 5'-GGGAAACGCCTGGTATCTTT-3'
GTGATGCTCGTCAGGGGGGCGGAGCCTATGGAAAAACGCCAGCAACGCGGCCTTTTTACGGTTCCTGGCC
TTTTGCTGGCCTTTTGCTCACATGTTCTTTCCTGCGTTATCCCCTGATTCTGTGGATAACCGTATTACCG
CCTTTGAGTGAGCTGATACCGCTCGCCGCAGCCGAACGACCGAGCGCAGCGAGTCAGTGAGCCATGATAT
CAAACGCGTAACTCGAGATGGCGCGTAAGGTCGATCTCACCTCCTGCGATCGCGAGCCGATCCACATCCC
CGGCAGCATTCAGCCGTGCGGCTGCCTGCTAGCCTGCGACGCGCAGGCGGTGCGGATCACGCGCATTACG
GAAAATGCCGGCGCGTTCTTTGGACGCGAAACTCCGCGGGTCGGTGAGCTACTCGCCGATTACTTCGGCG
AGACCGAAGCCCATGCGCTGCGCAACGCACTGGCGCAGTCCTCCGATCCAAAGCGACCGGCGCTGATCTT
CGGTTGGCGCGACGGCCTGACCGGCCGCACCTTCGACATCTCACTGCATCGCCATGACGGTACATCGATC
ATCGAGTTCGAGCCTGCGGCGGCCGAACAGGCCGACAATCCGCTGCGGCTGACGCGGCAGATCATCGCGC
GCACCAAAGAACTGAAGTCGCTCGAAGAGATGGCCGCACGGGTGCCGCGCTATCTGCAGGCGATGCTCGG
CTATCACCGCGTGATGTTGTACCGCTTCGC
