>Addgene plasmid #62411 | MXS_iRFP670 | addgene partial sequence | sequence record 104666 | AmpSeq-F 5'-ctcatgagcggatacatatttgaa-3'
GAATTGGTCGACGGATCCGCGTTGGTGGTGGGCGGCGGTGAAGTGCAGCGATAAGAAGTCGGCGAACATT
TCGGCCGCGACGCGCTGCGCCATCGGCACGGCACGCGGCTCGTAATGATGACAGATGATCAATCCCCATA
GCGTGCCGTCAATGATGATCGACAGCGACATCGAGGCGCTGACGCCCATGTTCCGCAGAAATTCGAGATG
GCAGGGCGAGATGCTGCGCAGGTGCGCGAACGACAGATCGAGCGCGGCGCCGGAGGCGTCGTGCTCGGGC
ACGATCCGGCTGCTGATGCCGCGCGAATCCGAGACCACGCGGATCGCGTTCTTCAAGTACAGTAGCCGCG
CCTGCTGCGGGACCAGCGACGCCGGAAAGTGCTGACCGAGAAAGCTCTCCAGGTCGCTGCGCTTCGCCTC
GCCGATCACCATCCCGGAGCCGTCGTCCGCGAAGCGGTACAACATCACGCGGTGATAGCCGAGCATCGCC
TGCAGATAGCGCGGCACCCGTGCGGCCATCTCTTCGAGCGACTTCAGTTCTTTGGTGCGCGCGATGATCT
GCCGCGTCAGCCGCAGCGGATTGTCGGCCTGTTCGGCCGCCGCAGGCTCGAACTCGATGATCGATGTACC
GTCATGGCGATGCAGTGAGATGTCGAAGGTGCGGCCGGTCAGGCCGTCGCGCCAACCGAAGATCAGCGCC
GGTCGC
